>Addgene plasmid #146708 | pAc5.1A-DmXRN1-V5His6_J | depositor full sequence | sequence record 289154 | Full Sequence
CTTCAAGGAATTAATTCTATATTCTAAAAACACAAATGATACTTCTAAAAAAAATCATGAATGGCATCAA
CTCTGAATCAAATCTTTGCAGATGCACCTACTTCTCATTTCCACTGTCACATCATTTTTCCAGATCTCGC
TGCCTGTTATGTGGCCCACAAACCAAGACACGTTTTATGGCCATTAAAGCTGGCTGATCGTCGCCAAACA
CCAAATACATATCAATATGTACATTCGAGAAAGAAGCGATCAAAGAAGCGTCTTCGGGCGAGTAGGAGAA
TGCGGAGGAGAAGGAGAACGAGCTGATCTAGTATCTCTCCACAATCCAATGCCAACTGACCAACTGGCCA
TATTCGGAGCAATTTGAAGCCAATTTCCATCGCCTGGCGATCGCTCCATTCTTGGCTATATGTTTTTCAC
CGTTCCCGGGGCCATTTTCAAAGACTCGTCGGTAAGATAAGATTGTGTCACTCGCTGTCTCTCTTCATTT
GTCGAAGAATGCTGAGGAATTTCGCGATGACGTCGGCGAGTATTTTGAAGAATGAGAATAATTTGTATTT
ATACGAAAATCAGTTAGTGGAATTTTCTACAAAAACATGTTATCTATAGATAATTTTGTTGCAAAATATG
TTGACTATGACAAAGATTGTATGTATATACCTTTAATGTATTCTCATTTTCTTATGTATTTATAATGGCA
ATGATGATACTGATGATATTTTAAGATGATGCCAGACCACAGGCTGATTTCTGCGTCTTTTGCCGAACGC
AGTGCATGTGCGGTTGTTGTTTTTTGGAATAGTTTCAATTTTCGGACTGTCCGCTTTGATTTCAGTTTCT
TGGCTTATTCAAAAAGCAAAGTAAAGCCAAAAAAGCGAGATGGCAATACCAAATGCGGCAAAACGGTAGT
GGAAGGAAAGGGGTGCGGGGCAGCGGAAGGAAGGGTGGGGCGGGGCGTGGCGGGGTCTGTGGCTGGGCGC
GACGTCACCGACGTTGGAGCCACTCCTTTGACCATGTGTGCGTGTGTGTATTATTCGTGTCTCGCCACTC
GCCGGTTGTTTTTTTCTTTTTATCTCGCTCTCTCTAGCGCCATCTCGTACGCATGCTCAACGCACCGCAT
GTTGCCGTGTCCTTTATGCGTCATTTTGGCTCGAAATAGGCAATTATTTAAACAAAGATTAGTCAACGAA
AACGCTAAAATAAATAAGTCTACAATATGGTTACTTATTGCCATGTGTGTGCAGCCAACGATAGCAACAA
AAGCAACAACACAGTGGCTTTCCCTCTTTCACTTTTTGTTTGCAAGCGCGTGCGAGCAAGACGGCACGAC
CGGCAAACGCAATTACGCTGACAAAGAGCAGACGAAGTTTTGGCCGAAAAACATCAAGGCGCCTGATACG
AATGCATTTGCAATAACAATTGCGATATTTAATATTGTTTATGAAGCTGTTTGACTTCAAAACACACAAA
AAAAAAAATAAAACAAATTATTTGAAAGAGAATTAGGAATCGGACAGCTTATCGTTACGGGCTAACAGCA
CACCGAGACGAAATAGCTTACCTGACGTCACAGCCTCTGGAAGAACTGCCGCCAAGCAGAGAGAGAGAGA
AAAAGAGGGAGAGCAGCTTAGACCGCATGTGCTTGTGTGTGAGGCGTCTCTCTCTTCGTCTCCTGTTTGC
GCAAACGCATAGACTGCACTGAGAAAATCGATTACCTATTTTTTATGAATGAATATTTGCACTATTACTA
TTCAAAACTATTAAGATAGCAATCACATTCAATAGCCAAATACTATACCACCTGAGCGATGCAACGAAAT
GATCAATTTGAGCAAAAATGCTGCATATTTAGGACGGCATCATTATAGAAATGCTTCTTGCTGTGTACTT
TTCTCTCGTCTGGCAGCTGTTTCGCCGTTATTGTTAAAACCGGCTTAAGTTAGGTGTGTTTTCTACGACT
AGTGATGCCCCTACTAGAAGATGTGTGTTGCACAAATGTCCCTGAATAACCAATTTGAAGTGCAGATAGC
AGTAAACGTAAGCTAATATGAATATTATTTAACTGTAATGTTTTAATATCGCTGGACATTACTAATAAAC
CCACTATAAACACATGTACATATGTATGTTTTGGCATACAATGAGTAGTTGGGGAAAAAATGTGTAAAAG
CACCGTGACCATCACAGCATAAAGATAACCAGCTGAAGTATCGAATATGAGTAACCCCCAAATTGAATCA
CATGCCGCAACTGATAGGACCCATGGAAGTACACTCTTCATGGCGATATACAAGACACACACAAGCACGA
ACACCCAGTTGCGGAGGAAATTCTCCGTAAATGAAAACCCAATCGGCGAACAATTCATACCCATATATGG
TAAAAGTTTTGAACGCGACTTGAGAGCGGAGAGCATTGCGGCTGATAAGGTTTTAGCGCTAAGCGGGCTT
TATAAAACGGGCTGCGGGACCAGTTTTCATATCACTACCGTTTGAGTTCTTGTGCTGTGTGGATACTCCT
CCCGACACAAAGCCGCTCCATCAGCCAGCAGTCGTCTAATCCAGAGACCCCGGATCGGGGTACCTACTAG
TCCAGTGTGGTGGAATTCTGCAGATATCCAGCACAGTGGCGGCCGCCCAACATGGGCGTTCCCAAGTTCT
TTCGCTACATCAGCGAGCGATATCCGTGCCTCAGCGAATTGGCGCGGGAGCACTGCATACCCGAGTTCGA
CAATCTGTACTTGGACATGAACGGCATTGTCCACAACTGCTCGCATCCGGACGACAACAACATACACTTT
CACCTGGAGGAGGAGCAGATATTCCAGGAAATCTTCAACTACGTAGACAAGCTGTTCTACCTGATCAAGC
CGCAGCGCCTCTTCTTCCTTTCAGTTGACGGGGTGGCTCCACGGGCCAAGATGAACCAGCAGCGCAGCCG
GCGATTCCGGACGGCGCGCGAGGCGGAGCAGCAGGAGGCCAAGGCGGCCCAGCGAGGCGAGTTGCGAGAG
CACGAGCGCTTCGACAGCAACTGCATTACGCCGGGCACCGAATTCATGGTGCGTCTGCAGGAGGGACTGC
GCGCCTTTCTCAAAACGAAGATTTCGACGGATCCGCTGTGGCAGCGTTGCACCGTAATCCTAAGTGGCCA
GGAGGCGCCCGGCGAGGGCGAGCACAAGATCATGGACTACATTCGGTACATGAAGACGCAGCCGGACTAT
GATCCCAATACACGACACTGCCTTTACGGCCTGGACGCCGATCTGATCATTCTGGGCCTCTGCACCCACG
AGCTGCACTTCGTGGTGCTGCGCGAGGAGGTCAAGTTCGGGCGCAACGTCAAGCGCACCTCGGTGGAGGA
GACGCGCTTCTTCCTGCTGCACCTGGGTCTGCTGCGCGAGTACCTCGAGCTGGAGTTCGACGCCCTGAGA
ACAGACGAGCACAAATTGGACATTGCGCAGCTTATCGACGACTGGGTGCTGATGGGCTTTTTGGTCGGCA
ACGACTTCATTCCCCACCTGCCGTGCCTGCACATTTCATCAAATGCACTGCCGCTGCTCTACCGCACCTA
CATCGGCATTTACCCGACCCTCGGCGGCAACATCAACGAGAACGGCAAGCTCAACCTGCGCCGCTTGCAG
ATTTTCATATCGGCCCTCACCGAGGTGGAGCTGGATCACTTCAAGGAGCACGCCGACGACTTGAAGTACA
TGAACAACAAATCAGAGGCGTTCGACATGGACGTCGGCGAGATCACCGAGTCTCAAAACCTCGACTCCGA
TCTCGGAGCCCTCATCAACAAGAGCATGCTGCTCTACGATGACGACAGCGAGGAGGACTGCTCCGACGAG
AACGCGGTTCTTCTGAAGGAGTTCCAGAACTACAAGCGAAACTTCTACCGCAACAAGTTCAAGCGTGATC
CGAATGATGAACTGATCGAGGAACTGTGCCACCACTACGTCAATGCGCTGCAGTGGGTGCTCGACTACTA
CTACCGTGGCGTGCAGTCCTGGGACTGGTACTATCCCTTCCACTACACTCCATTCATCAGCGACCTCAAG
AACATCGAGCAGGTGGAGATCGCCTTCCACATGGGCACGCCCTTTCTGCCATTCCAGCAGCTTCTGGCGG
TACTGCCGGCGGCCAGTGCAAAGCTTCTCCCTGTCGCCTACCACGACCTCATGCTGCTGCCGACCAGCCC
GCTGGCCGAGTTCTATCCACTGGAGTTCGAGAGCGACCTCAATGGCAAGAAACACGATTGGGAGGCGGTT
GTGCTGATACCCTTCATCGATGAGGGTCGGCTGCTGGCCGCTATGCTGCCATGCGAGGCTCAGCTGTCGC
TGGAGGAGCGCGAACGCAACCGACACGGTCCCATGTATGTGTACAAATACAGTACGGTGGCGCAGGGTCC
CATGCCAGCGTATCCACCGCTGAGGGCTCTTCCCGTGCTCTACTGCACGGAGGTGGCCAAGTGGTCGCAC
GAAATCGCAGTCAATCTGCCGTACAGCGTGTGCATCGAGCTACCAAATGCGGCGAGAACCGTTTTCTTCC
CGGGATTTCCCACCATGCAGCATCTGCCCTTCGATTTCGAGCTGCGCAACGACCGCGTCAAGGTGTTCGA
ACAGGTCAGTCGCAACCAGAACATTGTGCTAAAACCACGCAAGCGCCAGCTGGAGGACACACTGACGGCG
GTGGCCTCCCAGTACCTCGGGAAGGTGATCCACGTCGGCTGGCCGCATCTCGTCAAGGCGATAGTGGTGC
GCGTGGCCACGCGAGATCAGCGCGTCGACAGCGAGGGAATCACGCTAAACGATTCGCGGCGTTTCGACTC
GGAATGCAAGGCACTGCAGGAACACTTTATCAATCGTATGGGAATACAGTTTGCCAACTATGATGTGCTC
GTCTATGTGCGCACCTTTGCCGGCAATTCGACGGAGTTCCGCGACAAGGGGGCATTGATGGTGCGCGACT
CGTGGAGCAGCTCCGTCACCGGCTATCCAGCCCAGGGCGTGGTGGCCGATCTGACTGTGTGGGAAAGAAT
GCGCAAGAATTTCCTCAACGTGGAGCACTACTTCCCCGTTGGCAGCACGATCTTCTTGATCACGGATCCG
TATTACGGCAGCGAGGGAACTGTGCAGGACCCACGGCTGGCCTACACCAACGGCCGGATTCAAGTCAGCA
TCATGGTGCGACCGGAACCGAAAGTAAATGCGGCACGTCAGCTGCAGGAAGAGCGGGACCGGGACTATCT
GAGCACCTTCCAGGTCTGCAACTTGCTCCGAATCAGTGGCCGCACCCTGGGACGCCTAAGTGGCACCGTG
TGGGTGGTGCTCGGTCCGCGGCGTCAGAAGATGGAAAACGTGACCAAGCACAACATTGGCCTGCAGCTCA
AGTATCCGCGGCAGAACGAGGAGCGTGCCGGATACTGCTTCCGCACGAACAACCAGTGGTACTACTCCAG
CCTGGCCGTGGATCTGATGCGTAACTATTGCCAGCGTTACCCAGACGTTATCGACTTCTTTGGCGACTCC
AACGATCGCGCCGAGTTCGTATTCGAACAGGACGTGTTCCCCAATGCGGTTGGCCATCGCCGCGTCGAGG
AACTGGCCAACTGGGTGCGCCAGCAGCCGCACATGAAAGTGGAGCGCATCTCTTGCGGCTCCAAGACGGT
CTGCCGCGAGACCATCGAACTGCTGATAGCCGCCGTCGACGACCTGCGCTCACTGCCCGTCAAGCACGTT
AAACTGCAGGTGAAGCCGCACTTGCTCATCAAGCCCAATGTCACACTGCCAGATGTCTACCGATCAAAGC
GCCCGGTGCGTCTCTTCGATCGCGTCGTAATCGTACGCACCATTTACATGGTGCCCGTGGGCACTAAGGG
CACCGTGATTGGCATTCATCCCGTTACGGACCCCAACCCGGTCCGCCTGGAGTGCGTCCATGCTGTCGAC
ACGTTCTGCAAGGTGCTGTTCGACAGCCCCGTTCCGAACTGCAACAACATCCATGGCATCGCCGAAGACC
GAGTTTACAAGGTGCCCGAAATTGCCCTGGTGATCATCAAGACGGATGAGGAAGGAAAGAAGCAGAACGA
CTGCGAACTGCCGGTGAGGGATCCTCAGCCGAACCAGGCACAGGACGAGCCAGTCCGCGCGACCAGCAGT
CGCTATGTGACCGCCGCAGGGTCCACCTCGGTCCCGATCACGATGAAGACCCAAATTAGCGACGAATTCG
TCAAGACGCGTAGCGATCCGATAGCCCGTACGGATTCGTACAAGCCATCGTCGGAGCCAAAACCGGTGCC
GGTGCCGGAGCAGATTACCAACTGGCGGGAACGCGTCAGTACGCCAACAAACAAACCGCAGCCTGCGCCA
AATAATTGGCGCATAAATCGGTCTTCATCACGTCAACAGGGCGGTAGTATTTTTGTTGCTCCGCCCACAA
AAACTCCTGATGCAGCTGCAAGCACTGCTTCCACTGCATTCACCGCAGCCTCGTCCGCAACGCTGACTCC
TCTGGATCAGACCTTGGCGCTCATGTCGGTTTTGGGCGTGGGTGAGGACCAGAGCTCGCCGCCACTCCAG
GAGGCGGTGCAGCAGCAACGTCCGCCACTACTTCAACAGCAAAGAGCTCCGTTTCCCGGACAAATGCCCA
ATCTACCCAAGCCACCGCTCTTCTGGCAGCAAGAGGCGCAGAAGCAGGAGGCGCTGCAGCAGGAGGCGCA
GCAGCAGGAGGCGCAGAAGAAGCAGCAGCAGGCGCATGCGCAAATGGAGCCTGAACGTATCAATAGCCAG
CATTTCTACAGAAGCGGCCAGACAGGAGCGGCGTTGAATCAGCCGCCATTGGGTGCTCCATCAAAAAGGC
AGTGGCATGAGTGGGTGCACCCGCGCATGCAGCACGCCAACGCATTCCACGCTGGCGTCAACAATGGATA
TCAGATGCGTCCCAAAAAGAATATAGCTGCGCAGAGCACCTTTAACAACAACGTGCACATGCACCTCCAG
CAACCATATTACCCGAATCAGCAGCAGCAGCAGCAGCAGCAGCAGCCACTCCAGCTGACGGAGATCAACA
ATGCGCCACCGCGATACTCAACGATCCAAGATTTTGTGCCCATACAGGCGTACCGTCCCAAGAAATTAAA
TCGCGTCCAACCAGCCGGTCGTCAGGACGTCGATGCCACCAAGAATCCTAGTCGTTCGCCTGTGTTGCAG
CAACCGACGAACGAGACTATAGACACAAAGGCCAGTTCTAGTCTTCCGGTACAATCAGCAGGCGAACAGG
TGATTGGACTGATGCAAACGCTTGAAATTAAGCCGGCTGCGTCGCAGTCCGAATCTGATGGGGTCTCAAC
AGGCAGTGCGAACGCGCCCACAGCAACGACATCATCCCAGGCGGTCAACCGAAGGAAGCATCGAGTGCCT
CGCATCGGAGCCAAGTTCGACTTGGAATACATACTGCCCGACTCCCCGCATCCAACTTCTAGAGGGCCCT
TCGAAGGTAAGCCTATCCCTAACCCTCTCCTCGGTCTCGATTCTACGCGTACCGGTCATCATCACCATCA
CCATTGAGTTTAAACCCGCTGATCAGCCTCGACTGTGCCTTCTAAGGCCTGAGCTCGCTGATCAGCCTCG
ATCGAGGATCCAGACATGATAAGATACATTGATGAGTTTGGACAAACCACAACTAGAATGCAGTGAAAAA
AATGCTTTATTTGTGAAATTTGTGATGCTATTGCTTTATTTGTAACCATTATAAGCTGCAATAAACAAGT
TAACAACAACAATTGCATTCATTTTATGTTTCAGGTTCAGGGGGAGGTGTGGGAGGTTTTTTAAAGCAAG
TAAAACCTCTACAAATGTGGTATGGCTGATTATGATCAGTCGACCGATGCCCTTGAGAGCCTTCAACCCA
GTCAGCTCCTTCCGGTGGGCGCGGGGCATGACTATCGTCGCCGCACTTATGACTGTCTTCTTTATCATGC
AACTCGTAGGACAGGTGCCGGCAGCGCTCTGGGTCATTTTCGGCGAGGACCGCTTTCGCTGGAGCGCGAC
GATGATCGGCCTGTCGCTTGCGGTATTCGGAATCTTGCACGCCCTCGCTCAAGCCTTCGTCACTGGTCCC
GCCACCAAACGTTTCGGCGAGAAGCAGGCCATTATCGCCGGCATGGCGGCCGACGCGCTGGGCTACGTCT
TGCTGGCGTTCGCGACGCGAGGCTGGATGGCCTTCCCCATTATGATTCTTCTCGCTTCCGGCGGCATCGG
GATGCCCGCGTTGCAGGCCATGCTGTCCAGGCAGGTAGATGACGACCATCAGGGACAGCTTCAAGGATCG
CTCGCGGCTCTTACCAGCCAGCAAAAGGCCAGGAACCGTAAAAAGGCCGCGTTGCTGGCGTTTTTCCATA
GGCTCCGCCCCCCTGACGAGCATCACAAAAATCGACGCTCAAGTCAGAGGTGGCGAAACCCGACAGGACT
ATAAAGATACCAGGCGTTTCCCCCTGGAAGCTCCCTCGTGCGCTCTCCTGTTCCGACCCTGCCGCTTACC
GGATACCTGTCCGCCTTTCTCCCTTCGGGAAGCGTGGCGCTTTCTCAATGCTCACGCTGTAGGTATCTCA
GTTCGGTGTAGGTCGTTCGCTCCAAGCTGGGCTGTGTGCACGAACCCCCCGTTCAGCCCGACCGCTGCGC
CTTATCCGGTAACTATCGTCTTGAGTCCAACCCGGTAAGACACGACTTATCGCCACTGGCAGCAGCCACT
GGTAACAGGATTAGCAGAGCGAGGTATGTAGGCGGTGCTACAGAGTTCTTGAAGTGGTGGCCTAACTACG
GCTACACTAGAAGGACAGTATTTGGTATCTGCGCTCTGCTGAAGCCAGTTACCTTCGGAAAAAGAGTTGG
TAGCTCTTGATCCGGCAAACAAACCACCGCTGGTAGCGGTGGTTTTTTTGTTTGCAAGCAGCAGATTACG
CGCAGAAAAAAAGGATCTCAAGAAGATCCTTTGATCTTTTCTACGGGGTCTGACGCTCAGTGGAACGAAA
ACTCACGTTAAGGGATTTTGGTCATGAGATTATCAAAAAGGATCTTCACCTAGATCCTTTTAAATTAAAA
ATGAAGTTTTAAATCAATCTAAAGTATATATGAGTAAACTTGGTCTGACAGTTACCAATGCTTAATCAGT
GAGGCACCTATCTCAGCGATCTGTCTATTTCGTTCATCCATAGTTGCCTGACTCCCCGTCGTGTAGATAA
CTACGATACGGGAGGGCTTACCATCTGGCCCCAGTGCTGCAATGATACCGCGAGACCCACGCTCACCGGC
TCCAGATTTATCAGCAATAAACCAGCCAGCCGGAAGGGCCGAGCGCAGAAGTGGTCCTGCAACTTTATCC
GCCTCCATCCAGTCTATTAATTGTTGCCGGGAAGCTAGAGTAAGTAGTTCGCCAGTTAATAGTTTGCGCA
ACGTTGTTGCCATTGCTGCAGGCATCGTGGTGTCACGCTCGTCGTTTGGTATGGCTTCATTCAGCTCCGG
TTCCCAACGATCAAGGCGAGTTACATGATCCCCCATGTTGTGCAAAAAAGCGGTTAGCTCCTTCGGTCCT
CCGATCGTTGTCAGAAGTAAGTTGGCCGCAGTGTTATCACTCATGGTTATGGCAGCACTGCATAATTCTC
TTACTGTCATGCCATCCGTAAGATGCTTTTCTGTGACTGGTGAGTACTCAACCAAGTCATTCTGAGAATA
GTGTATGCGGCGACCGAGTTGCTCTTGCCCGGCGTCAACACGGGATAATACCGCGCCACATAGCAGAACT
TTAAAAGTGCTCATCATTGGAAAACGTTCTTCGGGGCGAAAACTCTCAAGGATCTTACCGCTGTTGAGAT
CCAGTTCGATGTAACCCACTCGTGCACCCAACTGATCTTCAGCATCTTTTACTTTCACCAGCGTTTCTGG
GTGAGCAAAAACAGGAAGGCAAAATGCCGCAAAAAAGGGAATAAGGGCGACACGGAAATGTTGAATACTC
ATACTCTTCCTTTTTCAATATTATTGAAGCATTTATCAGGGTTATTGTCTCATGAGCGGATACATATTTG
AATGTATTTAGAAAAATAAACAAATAGGGGTTCCGCGCACATTTCCCCGAAAAGTGCCACCTGACGTCTA
AGAAACCATTATTATCATGACATTAACCTATAAAAATAGGCGTATCACGAGGCCCTTTCGT
Features (pLannotate 1.2.2; 9 found; start..end, strand, type, name):
     56..2568    +  promoter       Ac5 promoter: Drosophila melanogaster actin 5C promoter
   7016..7033    -  CDS            KA2 (fragment): first 150 residues of the mouse kainate receptor subunit 2 mediates targeting to the neuronal soma (Shemesh et al., 2017)
   7496..7537    +  CDS            V5 tag: epitope tag from simian virus 5
   7637..7771    -  polyA_signal   SV40 poly(A) signal: SV40 polyadenylation signal
   7794..7878    -  CDS            large T antigen (fragment): large T antigen from SV40 (simian virus 40)
   7879..8349    +  CDS            TcR (fragment): tetracycline efflux protein; tet; confers resistance to tetracycline
   8393..8981    -  rep_origin     ori: high-copy-number ColE1/pMB1/pBR322/pUC origin of replication
   9152..10012   -  CDS            AmpR: β-lactamase; bla; confers resistance to ampicillin, carbenicillin, and related antibiotics
  10013..10117   -  promoter       AmpR promoter: bla
