[The description below was written by a language model from this plasmid's Addgene catalogue record and pLannotate feature annotations shown in this document.]
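Description:
pAc5.1A-DmXRN1-V5His6_J is an insect-cell expression plasmid of about 10.2 kb carrying the Drosophila melanogaster 5'-to-3' exoribonuclease XRN1, the product of the pacman (pcm) gene. The catalogue lists the backbone as unknown, although the name and the annotated parts are consistent with a pAc5.1-type vector. It is propagated in E. coli through a ColE1/pUC-family origin and selected with ampicillin via the β-lactamase gene and its own promoter. The record describes it as low copy, even though the annotated origin is of a type usually called high copy.

Expression is driven by the Drosophila actin 5C (Ac5) promoter, a strong constitutive promoter commonly used in cultured fly cells such as S2 cells. The XRN1 open reading frame is not itself annotated, but it presumably fills the large unannotated interval between the promoter and the V5 epitope tag. According to the depositor it matches the reference variant A transcript apart from one silent mutation. The V5 tag lies at the 3' end of this interval, and the plasmid name indicates a following His6 tag, which the feature table does not list. Together these would give a C-terminally tagged protein suitable for immunodetection, immunoprecipitation or metal-affinity capture. An SV40 polyadenylation signal follows the cassette. The short hits to KA2, SV40 large T antigen and the tetracycline resistance gene are fragments, most likely incidental matches or backbone remnants rather than functional elements.

The stated purpose is insect expression of DmXRN1, and the associated publication concerns the coupling of mRNA decapping by DCP1 to 5' exonucleolytic degradation by XRN1. No marker for selection in insect cells is annotated, which points to transient transfection or co-selection with a separate plasmid.
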