Addgene plasmid #146708: pAc5.1A-DmXRN1-V5His6_J
Purpose: Insect Expression of DmXRN1
Depositing lab: Elisa Izaurralde. Depositing organization: Max Planck Institute for Developmental Biology. Publication: A direct interaction between DCP1 and XRN1 couples mRNA decapping to 5' exonucleolytic degradation. Braun JE, Truffault V, Boland A, Huntzinger E, Chang CT, Haas G, Weichenrieder O, Coles M, Izaurralde E. Nat Struct Mol Biol. 2012 Dec;19(12):1324-31. doi: 10.1038/nsmb.2413. Epub 2012 Nov 11. PubMed 23142987.
Backbone
  Vector backbone: Unknown
  Vector type: Insect Expression
Growth in bacteria
  Bacterial resistance: Ampicillin, 100 μg/mL
  Growth temperature: 37°C
  Growth strain: DH5alpha
  Copy number: Low Copy
Gene/Insert
  Gene/Insert name: DmXRN1 (alt name: pacman)
  Species: D. melanogaster (fly)
  Mutation: one silent mtuation compared to the sequence given by NCBI:NM_078684.3 variant A.
  Entrez Gene: pcm (a.k.a. Dmel_CG3291, CG3291, DmXrn1, Dmel\CG3291, Pcm, XRN1, XRN1/pcm, Xrn1, Xrn1p)
  Cloning method: Unknown
Terms and licenses: Academic/Nonprofit Terms; Industry Terms: Not Available to Industry
Depositor comments: Plasmids from this collection were made available to the research community and donated after the lab closed. Please note that the sequence provided by the depositing laboratory may be theoretical/predicted or based on Sanger sequencing results. There may be discrepancies between sequencing results obtained by Addgene and the depositor sequence. If an Addgene verified sequence is not available, please contact before placing your order to request that our lab fully sequence the plasmid.
How to cite: pAc5.1A-DmXRN1-V5His6_J was a gift from Elisa Izaurralde (Addgene plasmid # 146708 ; http://n2t.net/addgene:146708 ; RRID:Addgene_146708)
